>Addgene plasmid #220696 | AiP2038 - pAAV-AiE2610m-minBG-SYFP2-WPRE-BGHpA | addgene full sequence | sequence record 462023 | Addgene NGS Result
CCTGCAGGCAGCTGCGCGCTCGCTCGCTCACTGAGGCCGCCCGGGCGTCGGGCGACCTTTGGTCGCCCGG
CCTCAGTGAGCGAGCGAGCGCGCAGAGAGGGAGTGGCCAACTCCATCACTAGGGGTTCCTGCGGCCGCAC
GCGTAGGCTTTTTCTTAGTCTGTTCTCTTCCACCCACCCGGCCGGCCCCCCACCCTTCGCATACTCCATG
AACGCAAGCCTGCCTGCCTCTCGCCTCCAGAGGGTCCCACACCCCCTCCTTCTTCGATTGCTTTTGTAAC
TTTGTTATTGATGTTCCACTCTCCACACCCCTGCGGCTTCTGCCTTCATCTCGCTCAGCTGCGCTTCCCT
CCTCTCTGCGGAAAACATATTGGATTTGGCTTGGAGTTTGTGCGTCATCCCCGCTCCGGCTGTATGTGTG
GCTGTGTGTGCGTGTGTGTGTGAGTGTGTGTGTGTGTGCCCAACACTTTTCCCTTCAGCTCCTTCTCTTT
CTCTCTCTTCCTGAAGTTTGTAGAGTTTTGCTGTTTTTCTGTATTTCCCAGCATGCTTGAGTGAATGTGC
GTGCCCCTGCATGTGAGCCACGTCCCTCAGAGACAGCAAGCTCTGGGTTGGGTCCTGCCATAGAGAGACT
CATGAGCACTGGACCGCCGGCGGAGCTCGGGCTGGGCATAAAAGTCAGGGCAGAGCCATCTATTGCTTAC
ATTTGCTTCTGGGATCCAGATCTTTCGAAGCTAGCGCTACCGGTCGCCACCATGGTGAGCAAGGGCGAGG
AGCTGTTCACCGGGGTGGTGCCCATCCTGGTCGAGCTGGACGGCGACGTAAACGGCCACAAGTTCAGCGT
GTCCGGCGAGGGCGAGGGCGATGCCACCTACGGCAAGCTGACCCTGAAGCTGATCTGCACCACCGGCAAG
CTGCCCGTGCCCTGGCCCACCCTCGTGACCACCCTGGGCTACGGCGTGCAGTGCTTCGCCCGCTACCCCG
ACCACATGAAGCAGCACGACTTCTTCAAGTCCGCCATGCCCGAAGGCTACGTCCAGGAGCGCACCATCTT
CTTCAAGGACGACGGCAACTACAAGACCCGCGCCGAGGTGAAGTTCGAGGGCGACACCCTGGTGAACCGC
ATCGAGCTGAAGGGCATCGACTTCAAGGAGGACGGCAACATCCTGGGGCACAAGCTGGAGTACAACTACA
ACAGCCACAACGTCTATATCACCGCCGACAAGCAGAAGAACGGCATCAAGGCCAACTTCAAGATCCGCCA
CAACATCGAGGACGGCGGCGTGCAGCTCGCCGACCACTACCAGCAGAACACCCCCATCGGCGACGGCCCC
GTGCTGCTGCCCGACAACCACTACCTGAGCTACCAGTCCAAGCTGAGCAAAGACCCCAACGAGAAGCGCG
ATCACATGGTCCTGCTGGAGTTCGTGACCGCCGCCGGGATCACTCTCGGCATGGACGAGCTGTACAAGTA
AGTCGACGGCGCGCCGCGGCCGCGAATTCGATATCATAATCAACCTCTGGATTACAAAATTTGTGAAAGA
TTGACTGGTATTCTTAACTATGTTGCTCCTTTTACGCTATGTGGATACGCTGCTTTAATGCCTTTGTATC
ATGCTATTGCTTCCCGTATGGCTTTCATTTTCTCCTCCTTGTATAAATCCTGGTTAGTTCTTGCCACGGC
GGAACTCATCGCCGCCTGCCTTGCCCGCTGCTGGACAGGGGCTCGGCTGTTGGGCACTGACAATTCCGTG
GCTCGAGAGATCTTCGACTGTGCCTTCTAGTTGCCAGCCATCTGTTGTTTGCCCCTCCCCCGTGCCTTCC
TTGACCCTGGAAGGTGCCACTCCCACTGTCCTTTCCTAATAAAATGAGGAAATTGCATCGCATTGTCTGA
GTAGGTGTCATTCTATTCTGGGGGGTGGGGTGGGGCAGGACAGCAAGGGGGAGGATTGGGAAGACAATAG
CAGGCATGAGATCTCACGTGCGGACCGAGCGGCCGCAGGAACCCCTAGTGATGGAGTTGGCCACTCCCTC
TCTGCGCGCTCGCTCGCTCACTGAGGCCGGGCGACCAAAGGTCGCCCGACGCCCGGGCTTTGCCCGGGCG
GCCTCAGTGAGCGAGCGAGCGCGCAGCTGCCTGCAGGGGCGCCTGATGCGGTATTTTCTCCTTACGCATC
TGTGCGGTATTTCACACCGCATA
[95 nt withheld, positions 2194-2288]
T
[46 nt withheld, positions 2290-2335]
C
[141 nt withheld, positions 2337-2477]
CCTTTGACGTTGGAGTCCACGTTCTTT
[37 nt withheld, positions 2505-2541]
ACTCTATCTCGGGCTATTCTTTTGATTTATAAGGGATTTTGCCGATTTCGGTCTATTGGTTAAAAAATGA
GCTGATTTAACAAAAATTTAACGCGAATTTTAACAAAATATTAACGTTTACAATTTTATGGTGCACTCTC
AGTACAATCTGCTCTGATGCCGCATAGTTAAGCCAGCCCCGACACCCGCCAACACCCGCTGACGCGCCCT
GACGGGCTTGTCTGCTCCCGGCATCCGCTTACAGACAAGCTGTGACCGTCTCCGGGAGCTGCATGTGTCA
GAGGTTTTCACCGTCATCACCGAAACGCGCGAGACGAAAGGGCCTCGTGATACGCCTATTTTTATAGGTT
AATGTCATGATAATAATGGTTTCTTAGACGTCAGGTGGCACTTTTCGGGGAAATGTGCGCGGAACCCCTA
TTTGTTTATTTTTCTAAATACATTCAAATATGTATCCGCTCATGAGACAATAACCCTGATAAATGCTTCA
ATAATATTGAAAAAGGAAGAGTATGAGTATTCAACATTTCCGTGTCGCCCTTATTCCCTTTTTTGCGGCA
TTTTGCCTTCCTGTTTTTGCTCACCCAGAAACGCTGGTGAAAGTAAAAGATGCTGAAGATCAGTTGGGTG
CACGAGTGGGTTACATCGAACTGGATCTCAACAGCGGTAAGATCCTTGAGAGTTTTCGCCCCGAAGAACG
TTTTCCAATGATGAGCACTTTTAAAGTTCTGCTATGTGGCGCGGTATTATCCCGTATTGACGCCGGGCAA
GAGCAACTCGGTCGCCGCATACACTATTCTCAGAATGACTTGGTTGAGTACTCACCAGTCACAGAAAAGC
ATCTTACGGATGGCATGACAGTAAGAGAATTATGCAGTGCTGCCATAACCATGAGTGATAACACTGCGGC
CAACTTACTTCTGACAACGATCGGAGGACCGAAGGAGCTAACCGCTTTTTTGCACAACATGGGGGATCAT
GTAACTCGCCTTGATCGTTGGGAACCGGAGCTGAATGAAGCCATACCAAACGACGAGCGTGACACCACGA
TGCCTGTAGCAATGGCAACAACGTTGCGCAAACTATTAACTGGCGAACTACTTACTCTAGCTTCCCGGCA
ACAATTAATAGACTGGATGGAGGCGGATAAAGTTGCAGGACCACTTCTGCGCTCGGCCCTTCCGGCTGGC
TGGTTTATTGCTGATAAATCTGGAGCCGGTGAGCGTGGGTCTCGCGGTATCATTGCAGCACTGGGGCCAG
ATGGTAAGCCCTCCCGTATCGTAGTTATCTACACGACGGGGAGTCAGGCAACTATGGATGAACGAAATAG
ACAGATCGCTGAGATAGGTGCCTCACTGATTAAGCATTGGTAACTGTCAGACCAAGTTTACTCATATATA
CTTTAGATTGATTTAAAACTTCATTTTTAATTTAAAAGGATCTAGGTGAAGATCCTTTTTGATAATCTCA
TGACCAAAATCCCTTAACGTGAGTTTTCGTTCCACTGAGCGTCAGACCCCGTAGAAAAGATCAAAGGATC
TTCTTGAGATCCTTTTTTTCTGCGCGTAATCTGCTGCTTGCAAACAAAAAAACCACCGCTACCAGCGGTG
GTTTGTTTGCCGGATCAAGAGCTACCAACTCTTTTTCCGAAGGTAACTGGCTTCAGCAGAGCGCAGATAC
CAAATACTGTTCTTCTAGTGTAGCCGTAGTTAGGCCACCACTTCAAGAACTCTGTAGCACCGCCTACATA
CCTCGCTCTGCTAATCCTGTTACCAGTGGCTGCTGCCAGTGGCGATAAGTCGTGTCTTACCGGGTTGGAC
TCAAGACGATAGTTACCGGATAAGGCGCAGCGGTCGGGCTGAACGGGGGGTTCGTGCACACAGCCCAGCT
TGGAGCGAACGACCTACACCGAACTGAGATACCTACAGCGTGAGCTATGAGAAAGCGCCACGCTTCCCGA
AGGGAGAAAGGCGGACAGGTATCCGGTAAGCGGCAGGGTCGGAACAGGAGAGCGCACGAGGGAGCTTCCA
GGGGGAAACGCCTGGTATCTTTATAGTCCTGTCGGGTTTCGCCACCTCTGACTTGAGCGTCGATTTTTGT
GATGCTCGTCAGGGGGGCGGAGCCTATGGAAAAACGCCAGCAACGCGGCCTTTTTACGGTTCCTGGCCTT
TTGCTGGCCTTTTGCTCACATGT
Features (pLannotate 1.2.2; 14 found; start..end, strand, type, name):
     12..39      +  repeat_region  AAV2 ITR (fragment): inverted terminal repeat of adeno-associated virus serotype 2 inverted
     68..95      +  repeat_region  AAV2 ITR (fragment): inverted terminal repeat of adeno-associated virus serotype 2 inverted
    752..1468    +  CDS            SYFP2: SYFP2 is a basic (constitutively fluorescent) yellow fluorescent protein published in 2006, derived from Aequorea victoria. It is reported to be a very rapidly-maturing monomer with moderate acid sensitivity.
   1508..1665    +  misc_feature   WPRE (fragment): woodchuck hepatitis virus posttranscriptional regulatory element
   1671..1751    +  misc_feature   WPRE (fragment): woodchuck hepatitis virus posttranscriptional regulatory element
   1768..1879    +  polyA_signal   bGH poly(A) signal: bovine growth hormone polyadenylation signal
   1997..2137    +  repeat_region  AAV2 ITR: inverted terminal repeat of adeno-associated virus serotype 2 inverted
   2142..2193    -  misc_feature   bom (fragment): basis of mobility region from pBR322
   2212..2667    +  rep_origin     f1 ori (sequence partly withheld): f1 bacteriophage origin of replication; arrow indicates direction of (+) strand synthesis
   2668..2717    -  misc_feature   bom (fragment): basis of mobility region from pBR322
   2819..2854    -  CDS            rop (fragment): Rop protein, which maintains plasmids at low copy number; rop
   2949..3053    +  promoter       AmpR promoter: bla
   3054..3914    +  CDS            AmpR: β-lactamase; bla; confers resistance to ampicillin, carbenicillin, and related antibiotics
   4085..4673    +  rep_origin     ori: high-copy-number ColE1/pMB1/pBR322/pUC origin of replication
