[The description below was written by a language model from this plasmid's Addgene catalogue record and pLannotate feature annotations shown in this document.]
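Description:
AiP2038 - pAAV-AiE2610m-minBG-SYFP2-WPRE-BGHpA is an adeno-associated virus transfer plasmid built on a pAAV2 backbone, one of a large set of enhancer-driven AAV reporter vectors made for genetic access to defined brain cell populations. It is maintained in bacteria as a high-copy plasmid through a ColE1/pUC-type origin and selected with ampicillin via the β-lactamase gene and its native promoter. An f1 phage origin is also present, along with short remnants of pBR322 bom and rop sequence. The 4,734 nt sequence is flanked on the payload side by AAV2 inverted terminal repeats, which direct replication and packaging of the intervening cassette into AAV particles. The downstream ITR is annotated in full, whereas the upstream one is detected only as two short fragments, which may reflect how difficult these repeats are to sequence and annotate rather than a true truncation.

The cassette places the enhancer AiE2610m upstream of minBG, a minimal promoter with little activity of its own, so that the pattern of transcription is meant to be set by the enhancer. Neither element is annotated in the feature table, but the unannotated stretch between the upstream ITR and the reporter is where they would lie. The depositor notes intact MluI and SgrAI sites as the cloning boundaries. The expressed product is SYFP2, a rapidly maturing monomeric yellow fluorescent protein derived from Aequorea victoria, followed by a WPRE (annotated as two fragments) to increase transcript stability and expression, and a bovine growth hormone polyadenylation signal. The construct is intended for producing AAV that labels specific brain cell populations with yellow fluorescence. The record does not state which cell types AiE2610m targets.
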