Addgene plasmid #220696: AiP2038 - pAAV-AiE2610m-minBG-SYFP2-WPRE-BGHpA
Purpose: AiE2610m is an enhancer sequence, designed to drive AAV-mediated transgene expression in specific populations of brain cells
Depositing lab: Allen Institute for Brain Science & Bosiljka Tasic. Depositing organization: Allen Institute. Publication: A suite of enhancer AAVs and transgenic mouse lines for genetic access to cortical cell types. Ben-Simon Y, Hooper M, Narayan S, Daigle TL, Dwivedi D, Way SW, Oster A, Stafford DA, Mich JK, Taormina MJ, Martinez RA, Opitz-Araya X, Roth JR, Alexander JR, Allen S, Amster A, Arbuckle J, Ayala A, Baker PM, Bakken TE, Barcelli T, Barta S, Bendrick J, Bertagnolli D, Bielstein C, Bishwakarma P, Bowlus J, Boyer G, Brouner K, Casian B, Casper T, Chakka AB, Chakrabarty R, Chance RK, Chavan S, Clark M, Colbert K, Collman F, Daniel S, Departee M, DiValentin P, Donadio N, Dotson N, Egdorf T, Fliss T, Gabitto M, Garcia J, Gary A, Gasperini M, Gloe J, Goldy J, Gore BB, Graybuck L, Greisman N, Haeseleer F, Halterman C, Haradon Z, Hastings SD, Helback O, Ho W, Hockemeyer D, Huang C, Huff S, Hunker A, Johansen N, Jones D, Juneau Z, Kalmbach B, Kannan M, Khem S, Kussick E, Kutsal R, Larsen R, Lee C, Lee AY, Leibly M, Lenz GH, Li S, Liang E, Lusk N, Madigan Z, Malloy J, Malone J, McCue R, Melchor J, Mollenkopf T, Moosman S, Morin E, Newman D, Ng L, Ngo K, Omstead V, Otto S, Oyama A, Pena N, Pham T, Phillips E, Pom CA, Potekhina L, Ransford S, Ray PL, Rette D, Reynoldson C, Rimorin C, Rocha D, Ruiz A, Sanchez REA, Sawyer L, Sedeno-Cortes A, Sevigny JP, Shapovalova N, Shepard N, Shulga L, Sigler AR, Siverts L, Soliman S, Somasundaram S, Staats B, Stewart K, Szelenyi E, Tieu M, Trader C, Tran A, van Velthoven CTJ, Walker M, Wang Y, Weed N, Wirthlin M, Wood T, Wynalda B, Yao Z, Zhou T, Ariza J, Dee N, Reding M, Ronellenfitch K, Mufti S, Sunkin SM, Smith KA, Esposito L, Waters J, Thyagarajan B, Yao S, Lein ES, Zeng H, Levi BP, Ngai J, Ting JT, Tasic B. Cell. 2025 May 16:S0092-8674(25)00513-6. doi: 10.1016/j.cell.2025.05.002. PubMed 40403729.
Backbone
  Vector backbone: pAAV2
  Vector type: AAV
Growth in bacteria
  Bacterial resistance: Ampicillin, 100 μg/mL
  Growth temperature: 37°C
  Growth strain: NEB Stable
  Copy number: High Copy
Gene/Insert
  Gene/Insert name: SYFP2
  Species: Synthetic
  Promoter: minBG
  Cloning method: Gibson Cloning
Terms and licenses: Academic/Nonprofit Terms; Industry Terms: Not Available to Industry
Depositor comments: 5' Cloning Site: MluI (not destroyed), 3' Cloning Site: SgrAI (not destroyed). Please visit https://doi.org/10.1101/2024.06.10.597244 for bioRxiv preprint.
How to cite: AiP2038 - pAAV-AiE2610m-minBG-SYFP2-WPRE-BGHpA was a gift from Allen Institute for Brain Science & Bosiljka Tasic (Addgene plasmid # 220696 ; http://n2t.net/addgene:220696 ; RRID:Addgene_220696)
